Addgene plasmid #207748: pX330-PITCh-ACTB
Purpose: Expresses SpCas9, the PITCh gRNA, and a sgRNA targeting the N-terminus of ACTB for knock-in.
Depositing lab: Laurence Pelletier. Depositing organization: Sinai Health System. Publication: qTAG: an adaptable plasmid scaffold for CRISPR-based endogenous tagging. Philip R, Sharma A, Matellan L, Erpf AC, Hsu WH, Tkach JM, Wyatt HDM, Pelletier L. EMBO J. 2024 Dec 12. doi: 10.1038/s44318-024-00337-5. PubMed 39668248.
Backbone
  Vector backbone: pX330-BbsI-PITCh
  Backbone manufacturer: Addgene #127875
  Backbone size w/o insert (bp): 8947
  Vector type: Mammalian Expression, CRISPR
Growth in bacteria
  Bacterial resistance: Ampicillin, 100 μg/mL
  Growth temperature: 37°C
  Growth strain: DH5alpha
  Copy number: Low Copy
Gene/Insert
  Gene/Insert name: sgRNA Targeting N-terminus of ACTB (alt name: ACTB)
  gRNA/shRNA sequence: GCCGTTGTCGACGACGAGCG
  Species: H. sapiens (human)
  Insert size (bp): 20
  Entrez Gene: ACTB (a.k.a. BKRNS, BNS, BRWS1, CSMH, DDS1, PS1TP5BP1, THC8)
  Promoter: U6
  Cloning method: Unknown
  Sequencing primers: 5′ GCCTTTTTACGGTTCCTGGC
Terms and licenses: Academic/Nonprofit Terms; Industry Terms: Not Available to Industry
Depositor comments: Please visit https://www.biorxiv.org/content/10.1101/2023.11.01.565029v3 for bioRxiv preprint.
How to cite: pX330-PITCh-ACTB was a gift from Laurence Pelletier (Addgene plasmid # 207748 ; http://n2t.net/addgene:207748 ; RRID:Addgene_207748)
