[The description below was written by a language model from this plasmid's Addgene catalogue record and pLannotate feature annotations shown in this document.]
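Description:
pX330-PITCh-ACTB is an all-in-one mammalian CRISPR expression plasmid built on the pX330-BbsI-PITCh backbone, about 8.95 kb in the sequenced record. It is propagated in E. coli under ampicillin selection (AmpR/β-lactamase with its own promoter) from a ColE1/pUC-type origin. The catalogue lists it as low copy even though the annotated origin is of the high-copy type. An f1 phage origin, a single annotated AAV2 ITR and short bom and rop fragments are also present as backbone remnants. With only one ITR annotated, nothing in the record indicates that the plasmid is meant for AAV packaging.

The payload consists of three expression units. Streptococcus pyogenes Cas9 is driven by a hybrid CBA-type promoter (CMV enhancer, chicken β-actin promoter and a hybrid CBA/MVM intron). The annotation tool splits the Cas9 coding sequence into contiguous N- and C-terminal portions. It is followed by a C-terminal nucleoplasmin nuclear localisation signal and a bGH polyadenylation signal. Two tandem human U6 (RNA polymerase III) promoters each precede an SpCas9 guide RNA scaffold. According to the record, one cassette expresses the generic PITCh gRNA and the other a 20-nt sgRNA targeting the N-terminal coding region of human ACTB (β-actin), although the feature table does not show which cassette carries which guide.

In PITCh-style (microhomology-mediated end joining) knock-in, the PITCh guide cuts a co-delivered donor plasmid to release a cassette flanked by short microhomologies, while the gene-specific guide cuts the genomic locus. This plasmid is therefore intended for co-transfection with a matching donor, here from the qTAG endogenous tagging system, to tag endogenous ACTB at its N-terminus in human cells.
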