Features (pLannotate 1.2.2; 21 found; start..end, strand, type, name):
      8..293     +  enhancer       CMV enhancer: human cytomegalovirus immediate early enhancer; contains an 18-bp deletion relative to the standard CMV enhancer
    295..572     +  promoter       chicken β-actin promoter: No description available
    573..800     +  intron         hybrid intron: hybrid between chicken β-actin (CBA) and minute virus of mice (MMV) introns (Gray et al., 2011)
    938..2539    +  CDS            Cas9(N): N-terminal portion of Streptococcus pyogenes Cas9 (Zetsche et al., 2015)
   2540..5038    +  CDS            Cas9(C): C-terminal portion of Streptococcus pyogenes Cas9 (Zetsche et al., 2015)
   5039..5086    +  CDS            nucleoplasmin NLS: bipartite nuclear localization signal from nucleoplasmin
   5120..5231    +  polyA_signal   bGH poly(A) signal: bovine growth hormone polyadenylation signal
   5336..5476    +  repeat_region  AAV2 ITR: inverted terminal repeat of adeno-associated virus serotype 2 inverted
   5481..5532    -  misc_feature   bom (fragment): basis of mobility region from pBR322
   5551..6006    +  rep_origin     f1 ori (sequence partly withheld): f1 bacteriophage origin of replication; arrow indicates direction of (+) strand synthesis
   6007..6056    -  misc_feature   bom (fragment): basis of mobility region from pBR322
   6158..6193    -  CDS            rop (fragment): Rop protein, which maintains plasmids at low copy number; rop
   6288..6392    +  promoter       AmpR promoter: bla
   6393..7253    +  CDS            AmpR: β-lactamase; bla; confers resistance to ampicillin, carbenicillin, and related antibiotics
   7424..8012    +  rep_origin     ori: high-copy-number ColE1/pMB1/pBR322/pUC origin of replication
   8074..8314    +  promoter       U6 promoter: RNA polymerase III promoter for human U6 snRNA
   8344..8419    +  misc_RNA       gRNA scaffold: guide RNA scaffold for the Streptococcus pyogenes CRISPR/Cas9 system
   8426..8469    +  misc_RNA       gRNA scaffold (fragment): guide RNA scaffold for the Streptococcus pyogenes CRISPR/Cas9 system
   8517..8757    +  promoter       U6 promoter: RNA polymerase III promoter for human U6 snRNA
   8786..8861    +  misc_RNA       gRNA scaffold: guide RNA scaffold for the Streptococcus pyogenes CRISPR/Cas9 system
   8868..8911    +  misc_RNA       gRNA scaffold (fragment): guide RNA scaffold for the Streptococcus pyogenes CRISPR/Cas9 system
>Addgene plasmid #207748 | pX330-PITCh-ACTB | addgene full sequence | sequence record 414798 | Addgene NGS Result
AGGTACCCGTTACATAACTTACGGTAAATGGCCCGCCTGGCTGACCGCCCAACGACCCCCGCCCATTGAC
GTCAATAGTAACGCCAATAGGGACTTTCCATTGACGTCAATGGGTGGAGTATTTACGGTAAACTGCCCAC
TTGGCAGTACATCAAGTGTATCATATGCCAAGTACGCCCCCTATTGACGTCAATGACGGTAAATGGCCCG
CCTGGCATTGTGCCCAGTACATGACCTTATGGGACTTTCCTACTTGGCAGTACATCTACGTATTAGTCAT
CGCTATTACCATGGTCGAGGTGAGCCCCACGTTCTGCTTCACTCTCCCCATCTCCCCCCCCTCCCCACCC
CCAATTTTGTATTTATTTATTTTTTAATTATTTTGTGCAGCGATGGGGGCGGGGGGGGGGGGGGGGCGCG
CGCCGGGGGGGGGGGGGGGGGGGGGGGGGGGGGGGGGGGCGAGGCGGAGAGGTGCGGCGGCAGCCAATCA
GAGCGGCGCGCTCCGAAAGTTTCCTTTTATGGCGAGGCGGCGGCGGCGGCGGCCCTATAAAAAGCGAAGC
GCGCGGCGGGCGGGAGTCGCTGCGCGCTGCCTTCGCCCCGTGCCCCGCTCCGCCGCCGCCTCGCGCCGCC
CGCCCCGGCTCTGACTGACCGCGTTACTCCCACAGGTGAGCGGGCGGGACGGCCCTTCTCCTCCGGGCTG
TAATTAGCTGAGCAAGAGGTAAGGGTTTAAGGGATGGTTGGTTGGTGGGGTATTAATGTTTAATTACCTG
GAGCACCTGCCTGAAATCACTTTTTTTCAGGTTGGACCGGTGCCACCATGGACTATAAGGACCACGACGG
AGACTACAAGGATCATGATATTGATTACAAAGACGATGACGATAAGATGGCCCCAAAGAAGAAGCGGAAG
GTCGGTATCCACGGAGTCCCAGCAGCCGACAAGAAGTACAGCATCGGCCTGGACATCGGCACCAACTCTG
TGGGCTGGGCCGTGATCACCGACGAGTACAAGGTGCCCAGCAAGAAATTCAAGGTGCTGGGCAACACCGA
CCGGCACAGCATCAAGAAGAACCTGATCGGAGCCCTGCTGTTCGACAGCGGCGAAACAGCCGAGGCCACC
CGGCTGAAGAGAACCGCCAGAAGAAGATACACCAGACGGAAGAACCGGATCTGCTATCTGCAAGAGATCT
TCAGCAACGAGATGGCCAAGGTGGACGACAGCTTCTTCCACAGACTGGAAGAGTCCTTCCTGGTGGAAGA
GGATAAGAAGCACGAGCGGCACCCCATCTTCGGCAACATCGTGGACGAGGTGGCCTACCACGAGAAGTAC
CCCACCATCTACCACCTGAGAAAGAAACTGGTGGACAGCACCGACAAGGCCGACCTGCGGCTGATCTATC
TGGCCCTGGCCCACATGATCAAGTTCCGGGGCCACTTCCTGATCGAGGGCGACCTGAACCCCGACAACAG
CGACGTGGACAAGCTGTTCATCCAGCTGGTGCAGACCTACAACCAGCTGTTCGAGGAAAACCCCATCAAC
GCCAGCGGCGTGGACGCCAAGGCCATCCTGTCTGCCAGACTGAGCAAGAGCAGACGGCTGGAAAATCTGA
TCGCCCAGCTGCCCGGCGAGAAGAAGAATGGCCTGTTCGGAAACCTGATTGCCCTGAGCCTGGGCCTGAC
CCCCAACTTCAAGAGCAACTTCGACCTGGCCGAGGATGCCAAACTGCAGCTGAGCAAGGACACCTACGAC
GACGACCTGGACAACCTGCTGGCCCAGATCGGCGACCAGTACGCCGACCTGTTTCTGGCCGCCAAGAACC
TGTCCGACGCCATCCTGCTGAGCGACATCCTGAGAGTGAACACCGAGATCACCAAGGCCCCCCTGAGCGC
CTCTATGATCAAGAGATACGACGAGCACCACCAGGACCTGACCCTGCTGAAAGCTCTCGTGCGGCAGCAG
CTGCCTGAGAAGTACAAAGAGATTTTCTTCGACCAGAGCAAGAACGGCTACGCCGGCTACATTGACGGCG
GAGCCAGCCAGGAAGAGTTCTACAAGTTCATCAAGCCCATCCTGGAAAAGATGGACGGCACCGAGGAACT
GCTCGTGAAGCTGAACAGAGAGGACCTGCTGCGGAAGCAGCGGACCTTCGACAACGGCAGCATCCCCCAC
CAGATCCACCTGGGAGAGCTGCACGCCATTCTGCGGCGGCAGGAAGATTTTTACCCATTCCTGAAGGACA
ACCGGGAAAAGATCGAGAAGATCCTGACCTTCCGCATCCCCTACTACGTGGGCCCTCTGGCCAGGGGAAA
CAGCAGATTCGCCTGGATGACCAGAAAGAGCGAGGAAACCATCACCCCCTGGAACTTCGAGGAAGTGGTG
GACAAGGGCGCTTCCGCCCAGAGCTTCATCGAGCGGATGACCAACTTCGATAAGAACCTGCCCAACGAGA
AGGTGCTGCCCAAGCACAGCCTGCTGTACGAGTACTTCACCGTGTATAACGAGCTGACCAAAGTGAAATA
CGTGACCGAGGGAATGAGAAAGCCCGCCTTCCTGAGCGGCGAGCAGAAAAAGGCCATCGTGGACCTGCTG
TTCAAGACCAACCGGAAAGTGACCGTGAAGCAGCTGAAAGAGGACTACTTCAAGAAAATCGAGTGCTTCG
ACTCCGTGGAAATCTCCGGCGTGGAAGATCGGTTCAACGCCTCCCTGGGCACATACCACGATCTGCTGAA
AATTATCAAGGACAAGGACTTCCTGGACAATGAGGAAAACGAGGACATTCTGGAAGATATCGTGCTGACC
CTGACACTGTTTGAGGACAGAGAGATGATCGAGGAACGGCTGAAAACCTATGCCCACCTGTTCGACGACA
AAGTGATGAAGCAGCTGAAGCGGCGGAGATACACCGGCTGGGGCAGGCTGAGCCGGAAGCTGATCAACGG
CATCCGGGACAAGCAGTCCGGCAAGACAATCCTGGATTTCCTGAAGTCCGACGGCTTCGCCAACAGAAAC
TTCATGCAGCTGATCCACGACGACAGCCTGACCTTTAAAGAGGACATCCAGAAAGCCCAGGTGTCCGGCC
AGGGCGATAGCCTGCACGAGCACATTGCCAATCTGGCCGGCAGCCCCGCCATTAAGAAGGGCATCCTGCA
GACAGTGAAGGTGGTGGACGAGCTCGTGAAAGTGATGGGCCGGCACAAGCCCGAGAACATCGTGATCGAA
ATGGCCAGAGAGAACCAGACCACCCAGAAGGGACAGAAGAACAGCCGCGAGAGAATGAAGCGGATCGAAG
AGGGCATCAAAGAGCTGGGCAGCCAGATCCTGAAAGAACACCCCGTGGAAAACACCCAGCTGCAGAACGA
GAAGCTGTACCTGTACTACCTGCAGAATGGGCGGGATATGTACGTGGACCAGGAACTGGACATCAACCGG
CTGTCCGACTACGATGTGGACCATATCGTGCCTCAGAGCTTTCTGAAGGACGACTCCATCGACAACAAGG
TGCTGACCAGAAGCGACAAGAACCGGGGCAAGAGCGACAACGTGCCCTCCGAAGAGGTCGTGAAGAAGAT
GAAGAACTACTGGCGGCAGCTGCTGAACGCCAAGCTGATTACCCAGAGAAAGTTCGACAATCTGACCAAG
GCCGAGAGAGGCGGCCTGAGCGAACTGGATAAGGCCGGCTTCATCAAGAGACAGCTGGTGGAAACCCGGC
AGATCACAAAGCACGTGGCACAGATCCTGGACTCCCGGATGAACACTAAGTACGACGAGAATGACAAGCT
GATCCGGGAAGTGAAAGTGATCACCCTGAAGTCCAAGCTGGTGTCCGATTTCCGGAAGGATTTCCAGTTT
TACAAAGTGCGCGAGATCAACAACTACCACCACGCCCACGACGCCTACCTGAACGCCGTCGTGGGAACCG
CCCTGATCAAAAAGTACCCTAAGCTGGAAAGCGAGTTCGTGTACGGCGACTACAAGGTGTACGACGTGCG
GAAGATGATCGCCAAGAGCGAGCAGGAAATCGGCAAGGCTACCGCCAAGTACTTCTTCTACAGCAACATC
ATGAACTTTTTCAAGACCGAGATTACCCTGGCCAACGGCGAGATCCGGAAGCGGCCTCTGATCGAGACAA
ACGGCGAAACCGGGGAGATCGTGTGGGATAAGGGCCGGGATTTTGCCACCGTGCGGAAAGTGCTGAGCAT
GCCCCAAGTGAATATCGTGAAAAAGACCGAGGTGCAGACAGGCGGCTTCAGCAAAGAGTCTATCCTGCCC
AAGAGGAACAGCGATAAGCTGATCGCCAGAAAGAAGGACTGGGACCCTAAGAAGTACGGCGGCTTCGACA
GCCCCACCGTGGCCTATTCTGTGCTGGTGGTGGCCAAAGTGGAAAAGGGCAAGTCCAAGAAACTGAAGAG
TGTGAAAGAGCTGCTGGGGATCACCATCATGGAAAGAAGCAGCTTCGAGAAGAATCCCATCGACTTTCTG
GAAGCCAAGGGCTACAAAGAAGTGAAAAAGGACCTGATCATCAAGCTGCCTAAGTACTCCCTGTTCGAGC
TGGAAAACGGCCGGAAGAGAATGCTGGCCTCTGCCGGCGAACTGCAGAAGGGAAACGAACTGGCCCTGCC
CTCCAAATATGTGAACTTCCTGTACCTGGCCAGCCACTATGAGAAGCTGAAGGGCTCCCCCGAGGATAAT
GAGCAGAAACAGCTGTTTGTGGAACAGCACAAGCACTACCTGGACGAGATCATCGAGCAGATCAGCGAGT
TCTCCAAGAGAGTGATCCTGGCCGACGCTAATCTGGACAAAGTGCTGTCCGCCTACAACAAGCACCGGGA
TAAGCCCATCAGAGAGCAGGCCGAGAATATCATCCACCTGTTTACCCTGACCAATCTGGGAGCCCCTGCC
GCCTTCAAGTACTTTGACACCACCATCGACCGGAAGAGGTACACCAGCACCAAAGAGGTGCTGGACGCCA
CCCTGATCCACCAGAGCATCACCGGCCTGTACGAGACACGGATCGACCTGTCTCAGCTGGGAGGCGACAA
AAGGCCGGCGGCCACGAAAAAGGCCGGCCAGGCAAAAAAGAAAAAGTAAGAATTCCTAGAGCTCGCTGAT
CAGCCTCGACTGTGCCTTCTAGTTGCCAGCCATCTGTTGTTTGCCCCTCCCCCGTGCCTTCCTTGACCCT
GGAAGGTGCCACTCCCACTGTCCTTTCCTAATAAAATGAGGAAATTGCATCGCATTGTCTGAGTAGGTGT
CATTCTATTCTGGGGGGTGGGGTGGGGCAGGACAGCAAGGGGGAGGATTGGGAAGAGAATAGCAGGCATG
CTGGGGAGCGGCCGCAGGAACCCCTAGTGATGGAGTTGGCCACTCCCTCTCTGCGCGCTCGCTCGCTCAC
TGAGGCCGGGCGACCAAAGGTCGCCCGACGCCCGGGCTTTGCCCGGGCGGCCTCAGTGAGCGAGCGAGCG
CGCAGCTGCCTGCAGGGGCGCCTGATGCGGTATTTTCTCCTTACGCATCTGTGCGGTATTTCACACCGCA
TA
[95 nt withheld, positions 5533-5627]
T
[46 nt withheld, positions 5629-5674]
C
[141 nt withheld, positions 5676-5816]
CCTTTGACGTTGGAGTCCACGTTCTTT
[37 nt withheld, positions 5844-5880]
ACTCTATCTCGGGCTATTCTTTTGATTTATAAGGGATTTTGCCGATTTCGGTCTATTGGTTAAAAAATGA
GCTGATTTAACAAAAATTTAACGCGAATTTTAACAAAATATTAACGTTTACAATTTTATGGTGCACTCTC
AGTACAATCTGCTCTGATGCCGCATAGTTAAGCCAGCCCCGACACCCGCCAACACCCGCTGACGCGCCCT
GACGGGCTTGTCTGCTCCCGGCATCCGCTTACAGACAAGCTGTGACCGTCTCCGGGAGCTGCATGTGTCA
GAGGTTTTCACCGTCATCACCGAAACGCGCGAGACGAAAGGGCCTCGTGATACGCCTATTTTTATAGGTT
AATGTCATGATAATAATGGTTTCTTAGACGTCAGGTGGCACTTTTCGGGGAAATGTGCGCGGAACCCCTA
TTTGTTTATTTTTCTAAATACATTCAAATATGTATCCGCTCATGAGACAATAACCCTGATAAATGCTTCA
ATAATATTGAAAAAGGAAGAGTATGAGTATTCAACATTTCCGTGTCGCCCTTATTCCCTTTTTTGCGGCA
TTTTGCCTTCCTGTTTTTGCTCACCCAGAAACGCTGGTGAAAGTAAAAGATGCTGAAGATCAGTTGGGTG
CACGAGTGGGTTACATCGAACTGGATCTCAACAGCGGTAAGATCCTTGAGAGTTTTCGCCCCGAAGAACG
TTTTCCAATGATGAGCACTTTTAAAGTTCTGCTATGTGGCGCGGTATTATCCCGTATTGACGCCGGGCAA
GAGCAACTCGGTCGCCGCATACACTATTCTCAGAATGACTTGGTTGAGTACTCACCAGTCACAGAAAAGC
ATCTTACGGATGGCATGACAGTAAGAGAATTATGCAGTGCTGCCATAACCATGAGTGATAACACTGCGGC
CAACTTACTTCTGACAACGATCGGAGGACCGAAGGAGCTAACCGCTTTTTTGCACAACATGGGGGATCAT
GTAACTCGCCTTGATCGTTGGGAACCGGAGCTGAATGAAGCCATACCAAACGACGAGCGTGACACCACGA
TGCCTGTAGCAATGGCAACAACGTTGCGCAAACTATTAACTGGCGAACTACTTACTCTAGCTTCCCGGCA
ACAATTAATAGACTGGATGGAGGCGGATAAAGTTGCAGGACCACTTCTGCGCTCGGCCCTTCCGGCTGGC
TGGTTTATTGCTGATAAATCTGGAGCCGGTGAGCGTGGAAGCCGCGGTATCATTGCAGCACTGGGGCCAG
ATGGTAAGCCCTCCCGTATCGTAGTTATCTACACGACGGGGAGTCAGGCAACTATGGATGAACGAAATAG
ACAGATCGCTGAGATAGGTGCCTCACTGATTAAGCATTGGTAACTGTCAGACCAAGTTTACTCATATATA
CTTTAGATTGATTTAAAACTTCATTTTTAATTTAAAAGGATCTAGGTGAAGATCCTTTTTGATAATCTCA
TGACCAAAATCCCTTAACGTGAGTTTTCGTTCCACTGAGCGTCAGACCCCGTAGAAAAGATCAAAGGATC
TTCTTGAGATCCTTTTTTTCTGCGCGTAATCTGCTGCTTGCAAACAAAAAAACCACCGCTACCAGCGGTG
GTTTGTTTGCCGGATCAAGAGCTACCAACTCTTTTTCCGAAGGTAACTGGCTTCAGCAGAGCGCAGATAC
CAAATACTGTTCTTCTAGTGTAGCCGTAGTTAGGCCACCACTTCAAGAACTCTGTAGCACCGCCTACATA
CCTCGCTCTGCTAATCCTGTTACCAGTGGCTGCTGCCAGTGGCGATAAGTCGTGTCTTACCGGGTTGGAC
TCAAGACGATAGTTACCGGATAAGGCGCAGCGGTCGGGCTGAACGGGGGGTTCGTGCACACAGCCCAGCT
TGGAGCGAACGACCTACACCGAACTGAGATACCTACAGCGTGAGCTATGAGAAAGCGCCACGCTTCCCGA
AGGGAGAAAGGCGGACAGGTATCCGGTAAGCGGCAGGGTCGGAACAGGAGAGCGCACGAGGGAGCTTCCA
GGGGGAAACGCCTGGTATCTTTATAGTCCTGTCGGGTTTCGCCACCTCTGACTTGAGCGTCGATTTTTGT
GATGCTCGTCAGGGGGGCGGAGCCTATGGAAAAACGCCAGCAACGCGGCCTTTTTACGGTTCCTGGCCTT
TTGCTGGCCTTTTGCTCACATGTGAGGGCCTATTTCCCATGATTCCTTCATATTTGCATATACGATACAA
GGCTGTTAGAGAGATAATTGGAATTAATTTGACTGTAAACACAAAGATATTAGTACAAAATACGTGACGT
AGAAAGTAATAATTTCTTGGGTAGTTTGCAGTTTTAAAATTATGTTTTAAAATGGACTATCATATGCTTA
CCGTAACTTGAAAGTATTTCGATTTCTTGGCTTTATATATCTTGTGGAAAGGACGAAACACCGGCCGTTG
TCGACGACGAGCGGTTTTAGAGCTAGAAATAGCAAGTTAAAATAAGGCTAGTCCGTTATCAACTTGAAAA
AGTGGCACCGAGTCGGTGCTTTTTTGTTTTAGAGCTAGAAATAGCAAGTTAAAATAAGGCTAGTCCGTTT
TTAGCGCGTGCGCCAATTCTGCAGACAAATGGCTCTAGAGGCATGTGAGGGCCTATTTCCCATGATTCCT
TCATATTTGCATATACGATACAAGGCTGTTAGAGAGATAATTGGAATTAATTTGACTGTAAACACAAAGA
TATTAGTACAAAATACGTGACGTAGAAAGTAATAATTTCTTGGGTAGTTTGCAGTTTTAAAATTATGTTT
TAAAATGGACTATCATATGCTTACCGTAACTTGAAAGTATTTCGATTTCTTGGCTTTATATATCTTGTGG
AAAGGACGAAACACCGCATCGTACGCGTACGTGTTGTTTTAGAGCTAGAAATAGCAAGTTAAAATAAGGC
TAGTCCGTTATCAACTTGAAAAAGTGGCACCGAGTCGGTGCTTTTTTGTTTTAGAGCTAGAAATAGCAAG
TTAAAATAAGGCTAGTCCGTTTTTAGCGCGTGCGCCAATTCTGCAGACAAATGGCTCTAG
